Addgene plasmid #79516: 5E26 (PANK2)
Purpose: Baculovirus expression for structure determination; may not be full ORF
Depositing lab: Cheryl Arrowsmith. Depositing organization: University of Toronto.
Backbone
  Vector backbone: pFBOH-MHL
  Backbone manufacturer: SGC (Addgene plasmid #62304)
  Backbone size w/o insert (bp): 6767
  Vector type: Baculovirus Expression
Growth in bacteria
  Bacterial resistance: Ampicillin, 100 μg/mL
  Growth temperature: 37°C
  Growth strain: DH5alpha
  Copy number: High Copy
Gene/Insert
  Gene/Insert name: PANK2 (alt names: PANK2:PBC007-A01:C235806; PANK2:R205-K568)
  Species: H. sapiens (human)
  Insert size (bp): 1092
  Entrez Gene: PANK2 (a.k.a. C20orf48, HARP, HSS, NBIA1, PKAN)
  Promoter: polyhedrin
  Tag / fusion protein: 6xHis (N terminal on backbone); TEV cleavage site (N terminal on backbone)
  Cloning method: Ligation Independent Cloning
  Sequencing primers: 5′ pFBOH-fwd (5'-CCGGATTATTCATACCGTCCCACCA-3'); 3′ pFBOH-rev (5'-CTGATTATGATCCTCTAGTACTTCT-3')
Terms and licenses: Academic/Nonprofit Terms; Industry Terms: Not Available to Industry
Depositor comments: Please see http://www.thesgc.org/structures/5E26 for more information.
How to cite: 5E26 (PANK2) was a gift from Cheryl Arrowsmith (Addgene plasmid # 79516 ; http://n2t.net/addgene:79516 ; RRID:Addgene_79516)
