[The description below was written by a language model from this plasmid's Addgene catalogue record and pLannotate feature annotations shown in this document.]
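Description:
5E26 (PANK2) is a baculovirus transfer (donor) plasmid built on the pFBOH-MHL backbone from the Structural Genomics Consortium. It was made to produce a fragment of human pantothenate kinase 2 in insect cells for structure determination. In bacteria it replicates from a high-copy ColE1/pUC-type origin and is selected with ampicillin through the bla gene. An f1 origin and a remnant of the pBR322 bom region are also annotated.

The expression cassette lies between the Tn7R and Tn7L ends of a mini-Tn7 element, together with the aacC1 gentamicin resistance gene driven by the class 1 integron Pc promoter. This arrangement is typical of vectors whose cassette is moved by Tn7 transposition into a baculovirus shuttle genome (bacmid) in E. coli, with gentamicin marking the transposed segment. The resulting recombinant bacmid is then used to generate virus.

Within the cassette, the strong, very late polyhedrin promoter of Autographa californica drives the open reading frame, which ends at an SV40 polyadenylation signal. The backbone supplies an N-terminal 6xHis tag for affinity purification, followed by a TEV protease site that allows the tag to be removed. The automated annotation reports this region as a capTEV fragment.

The insert was introduced by ligation-independent cloning and covers residues R205 to K568 of PANK2 (1092 bp), so it is a truncated construct rather than the full ORF. The annotation tool matched the insert to the mouse Pank2 orthologue, but the catalogue states that it is human. The assembled sequence (5,844 nt) is shorter than the listed empty backbone size; the record does not explain this, though it may reflect a backbone segment being replaced during cloning.
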