Features (pLannotate 1.2.2; 16 found; start..end, strand, type, name):
      2..457     +  rep_origin     f1 ori (sequence partly withheld): f1 bacteriophage origin of replication; arrow indicates direction of (+) strand synthesis
    484..588     +  promoter       AmpR promoter: bla
    589..1449    +  CDS            AmpR: β-lactamase; bla; confers resistance to ampicillin, carbenicillin, and related antibiotics
   1620..2208    +  rep_origin     ori: high-copy-number ColE1/pMB1/pBR322/pUC origin of replication
   2394..2443    -  misc_feature   bom (fragment): basis of mobility region from pBR322
   2511..2735    -  mobile_element Tn7R: mini-Tn7 element (right end of the Tn7 transposon) Tn7
   2805..3335    -  CDS            aacC1: AACC1_PSEAI - Experimental evidence at protein level: Swiss-Prot protein existence level 1. Responsible for gentamicin resistance and has a limited substrate range. From Pseudomonas aeruginosa.
   3524..3552    -  promoter       Pc promoter: intI1 (promoter lies within the coding sequence); class 1 integron promoter
   3530..3877    -  CDS            YPR2_ECOLX (fragment): Protein predicted: Swiss-Prot protein existence level 4. From Escherichia coli.
   3904..3995    +  promoter       polyhedrin promoter: polh from Autographa californica; promoter for the baculovirus polyhedrin gene
   4052..4070    +  CDS            capTEV™ (fragment): composite tag for in vivo biotinylation, TEV protease cleavage, and 6xHis tagging
   4072..5196    +  CDS            Pank2 (fragment): PANK2_MOUSE - Experimental evidence at protein level: Swiss-Prot protein existence level 1. Catalyzes the phosphorylation of pantothenate to generate 4'- phosphopantothenate in the first and rate-determining step of coenzyme A (CoA) synthesis. From Mus musculus (Mouse).
   5228..5311    +  CDS            large T antigen (fragment): large T antigen from SV40 (simian virus 40)
   5334..5468    +  polyA_signal   SV40 poly(A) signal: SV40 polyadenylation signal
   5497..5662    -  mobile_element Tn7L: mini-Tn7 element (left end of the Tn7 transposon) Tn7
   5825..5841    +  CDS            lacZα (fragment): LacZα fragment of β-galactosidase; lacZ fragment
>Addgene plasmid #79516 | 5E26 (PANK2) | addgene full sequence | sequence record 150092 | Addgene assembled sequence
G
[124 nt withheld, positions 2-125]
C
[91 nt withheld, positions 127-217]
A
[49 nt withheld, positions 219-267]
CCTTTGACGTTGGAGTCCACGTTCTTT
[37 nt withheld, positions 295-331]
ACCCTATCTCGGTCTATTCTTTTGATTTATAAGGGATTTTGCCGATTTCGGCCTATTGGTTAAAAAATGA
GCTGATTTAACAAAAATTTAACGCGAATTTTAACAAAATATTAACGTTTACAATTTCAGGTGGCACTTTT
CGGGGAAATGTGCGCGGAACCCCTATTTGTTTATTTTTCTAAATACATTCAAATATGTATCCGCTCATGA
GACAATAACCCTGATAAATGCTTCAATAATATTGAAAAAGGAAGAGTATGAGTATTCAACATTTCCGTGT
CGCCCTTATTCCCTTTTTTGCGGCATTTTGCCTTCCTGTTTTTGCTCACCCAGAAACGCTGGTGAAAGTA
AAAGATGCTGAAGATCAGTTGGGTGCACGAGTGGGTTACATCGAACTGGATCTCAACAGCGGTAAGATCC
TTGAGAGTTTTCGCCCCGAAGAACGTTTTCCAATGATGAGCACTTTTAAAGTTCTGCTATGTGGCGCGGT
ATTATCCCGTATTGACGCCGGGCAAGAGCAACTCGGTCGCCGCATACACTATTCTCAGAATGACTTGGTT
GAGTACTCACCAGTCACAGAAAAGCATCTTACGGATGGCATGACAGTAAGAGAATTATGCAGTGCTGCCA
TAACCATGAGTGATAACACTGCGGCCAACTTACTTCTGACAACGATCGGAGGACCGAAGGAGCTAACCGC
TTTTTTGCACAACATGGGGGATCATGTAACTCGCCTTGATCGTTGGGAACCGGAGCTGAATGAAGCCATA
CCAAACGACGAGCGTGACACCACGATGCCTGTAGCAATGGCAACAACGTTGCGCAAACTATTAACTGGCG
AACTACTTACTCTAGCTTCCCGGCAACAATTAATAGACTGGATGGAGGCGGATAAAGTTGCAGGACCACT
TCTGCGCTCGGCCCTTCCGGCTGGCTGGTTTATTGCTGATAAATCTGGAGCCGGTGAGCGTGGGTCTCGC
GGTATCATTGCAGCACTGGGGCCAGATGGTAAGCCCTCCCGTATCGTAGTTATCTACACGACGGGGAGTC
AGGCAACTATGGATGAACGAAATAGACAGATCGCTGAGATAGGTGCCTCACTGATTAAGCATTGGTAACT
GTCAGACCAAGTTTACTCATATATACTTTAGATTGATTTAAAACTTCATTTTTAATTTAAAAGGATCTAG
GTGAAGATCCTTTTTGATAATCTCATGACCAAAATCCCTTAACGTGAGTTTTCGTTCCACTGAGCGTCAG
ACCCCGTAGAAAAGATCAAAGGATCTTCTTGAGATCCTTTTTTTCTGCGCGTAATCTGCTGCTTGCAAAC
AAAAAAACCACCGCTACCAGCGGTGGTTTGTTTGCCGGATCAAGAGCTACCAACTCTTTTTCCGAAGGTA
ACTGGCTTCAGCAGAGCGCAGATACCAAATACTGTCCTTCTAGTGTAGCCGTAGTTAGGCCACCACTTCA
AGAACTCTGTAGCACCGCCTACATACCTCGCTCTGCTAATCCTGTTACCAGTGGCTGCTGCCAGTGGCGA
TAAGTCGTGTCTTACCGGGTTGGACTCAAGACGATAGTTACCGGATAAGGCGCAGCGGTCGGGCTGAACG
GGGGGTTCGTGCACACAGCCCAGCTTGGAGCGAACGACCTACACCGAACTGAGATACCTACAGCGTGAGC
ATTGAGAAAGCGCCACGCTTCCCGAAGGGAGAAAGGCGGACAGGTATCCGGTAAGCGGCAGGGTCGGAAC
AGGAGAGCGCACGAGGGAGCTTCCAGGGGGAAACGCCTGGTATCTTTATAGTCCTGTCGGGTTTCGCCAC
CTCTGACTTGAGCGTCGATTTTTGTGATGCTCGTCAGGGGGGCGGAGCCTATGGAAAAACGCCAGCAACG
CGGCCTTTTTACGGTTCCTGGCCTTTTGCTGGCCTTTTGCTCACATGTTCTTTCCTGCGTTATCCCCTGA
TTCTGTGGATAACCGTATTACCGCCTTTGAGTGAGCTGATACCGCTCGCCGCAGCCGAACGACCGAGCGC
AGCGAGTCAGTGAGCGAGGAAGCGGAAGAGCGCCTGATGCGGTATTTTCTCCTTACGCATCTGTGCGGTA
TTTCACACCGCAGACCAGCCGCGTAACCTGGCAAAATCGGTTACGGTTGAGTAATAAATGGATGCCCTGC
GTAAGCGGGTGTGGGCGGACAATAAAGTCTTAAACTGAACAAAATAGATCTAAACTATGACAATAAAGTC
TTAAACTAGACAGAATAGTTGTAAACTGAAATCAGTCCAGTTATGCTGTGAAAAAGCATACTGGACTTTT
GTTATGGCTAAAGCAAACTCTTCATTTTCTGAAGTGCAAATTGCCCGTCGTATTAAAGAGGGGCGTGGCC
AAGGGCATGGTAAAGACTATATTCGCGGCGTTGTGACAATTTACCGAACAACTCCGCGGCCGGGAAGCCG
ATCTCGGCTTGAACGAATTGTTAGGTGGCGGTACTTGGGTCGATATCAAAGTGCATCACTTCTTCCCGTA
TGCCCAACTTTGTATAGAGAGCCACTGCGGGATCGTCACCGTAATCTGCTTGCACGTAGATCACATAAGC
ACCAAGCGCGTTGGCCTCATGCTTGAGCAGATTGATGAGCGCGGTGGCAATGCCCTGCCTCCGGTGCTCG
CCGGAGACTGCGAGATCATAGATATAGATCTCACTACGCGGCTGCTCAAACCTGGGCAGAACGTAAGCCG
CGAGAGCGCCAACAACCGCTTCTTGGTCGAAGGCAGCAAGCGCGATGAATGTCTTACTACGGAGCAAGTT
CCCGAGGTAATCGGAGTCCGGCTGATGTTGGGAGTAGGTGGCTACGTCTCCGAACTCACGACCGAAAAGA
TCAAGAGCAGCCCGCATGGATTTGACTTGGTCAGGGCCGAGCCTACATGTGCGAATGATGCCCATACTTG
AGCCACCTAACTTTGTTTTAGGGCGACTGCCCTGCTGCGTAACATCGTTGCTGCTGCGTAACATCGTTGC
TGCTCCATAACATCAAACATCGACCCACGGCGTAACGCGCTTGCTGCTTGGATGCCCGAGGCATAGACTG
TACAAAAAAACAGTCATAACAAGCCATGAAAACCGCCACTGCGCCGTTACCACCGCTGCGTTCGGTCAAG
GTTCTGGACCAGTTGCGTGAGCGCATACGCTACTTGCATTACAGTTTACGAACCGAACAGGCTTATGTCA
ACTGGGTTCGTGCCTTCATCCGTTTCCACGGTGTGCGTCACCCGGCAACCTTGGGCAGCAGCGAAGTCGA
GGCATTTCTGTCCTGGCTGGCGAACGAGCGCAAGGTTTCGGTCTCCACGCATCGTCAGGCATTGGCGGCC
TTGCTGTTCTTCTACGGCAAGGTGCTGTGCACGGATCTGCCCTGGCTTCAGGAGATCGGAAGACCTCGGC
CGTCGCGGCGCTTGCCGGTGGTGCTGACCCCGGATGAAGTGGTTCGCATCCTCGGTTTTCTGGAAGGCGA
GCATCGTTTGTTCGCCCAGGACTCTAGCTATAGTTCTAGTGGTTGGCTACGTATACTCCGGAATATTAAT
AGATCATGGAGATAATTAAAATGATAACCATCTCGCAAATAAATAAGTATTTTACTGTTTTCGTAACAGT
TTTGTAATAAAAAAACCTATAAATATTCCGGATTATTCATACCGTCCCACCATCGGGCGCGGATCTCGGT
CCGAAAACCATGCATCATCATCATCATCACAGCAGCGGCAGAGAAAACTTGTATTTCCAGGGCAGGAAAA
AGCGGCCGCTTTTTCCATGGTTTGGACTGGATATCGGTGGAACTCTGGTCAAGCTGGTATATTTTGAACC
CAAAGACATCACTGCTGAAGAAGAAGAGGAAGAAGTGGAAAGTCTTAAAAGCATTCGGAAGTACCTGACC
TCCAATGTGGCTTATGGGTCTACAGGCATTCGGGACGTGCACCTCGAGCTGAAGGACCTGACTCTGTGTG
GACGCAAAGGCAATCTGCACTTTATACGCTTTCCCACTCATGACATGCCTGCTTTTATTCAAATGGGCAG
AGATAAAAACTTCTCGAGTCTCCACACTGTCTTTTGTGCCACTGGAGGTGGAGCGTACAAATTTGAGCAG
GATTTTCTCACAATAGGTGATCTTCAGCTTTGCAAACTGGATGAACTAGATTGCTTGATCAAAGGAATTT
TATACATTGACTCAGTCGGATTCAATGGACGGTCACAGTGCTATTACTTTGAAAACCCTGCTGATTCTGA
AAAGTGTCAGAAGTTACCATTTGATTTGAAAAATCCGTATCCTCTGCTTCTGGTGAACATTGGCTCAGGG
GTTAGCATCTTAGCAGTATATTCCAAAGATAATTACAAACGGGTCACAGGTACTAGTCTTGGAGGAGGAA
CCTTTTTTGGTCTCTGCTGTCTTCTTACTGGCTGTACCACTTTTGAAGAAGCTCTTGAAATGGCATCTCG
TGGAGATAGCACCAAAGTGGATAAACTAGTACGAGATATTTATGGAGGGGACTATGAGAGGTTTGGACTG
CCAGGCTGGGCTGTGGCTTCAAGCTTTGGAAACATGATGAGCAAGGAGAAGCGAGAGGCTGTCAGTAAAG
AGGACCTGGCCAGAGCGACTTTGATCACCATCACCAACAACATTGGCTCAATAGCAAGAATGTGTGCCCT
TAATGAAAACATTAACCAGGTGGTATTTGTTGGAAATTTCTTGAGAATTAATACGATCGCCATGCGGCTT
TTGGCATATGCTTTGGATTATTGGTCCAAGGGGCAGTTGAAAGCACTTTTTTCGGAACACGAGGGTTATT
TTGGAGCTGTTGGAGCACTCCTTGAGCTGTTGAAGTGATGACGAAGCTTGTCGAGAAGTACTAGAGGATC
ATAATCAGCCATACCACATTTGTAGAGGTTTTACTTGCTTTAAAAAACCTCCCACACCTCCCCCTGAACC
TGAAACATAAAATGAATGCAATTGTTGTTGTTAACTTGTTTATTGCAGCTTATAATGGTTACAAATAAAG
CAATAGCATCACAAATTTCACAAATAAAGCATTTTTTTCACTGCATTCTAGTTGTGGTTTGTCCAAACTC
ATCAATGTATCTTATCATGTCTGGATCTGATCACTGATATCGCCTAGGAGATCCGAACCAGATAAGTGAA
ATCTAGTTCCAAACTATTTTGTCATTTTTAATTTTCGTATTAGCTTACGACGCTACACCCAGTTCCCATC
TATTTTGTCACTCTTCCCTAAATAATCCTTAAAAACTCCATTTCCACCCCTCCCAGTTCCCAACTATTTT
GTCCGCCCACAGCGGGGCATTTTTCTTCCTGTTATGTTTTTAATCAAACATCCTGCCAACTCCATGTGAC
AAACCGTCATCTTCGGCTACTTTTTCTCTGTCACAGAATGAAAATTTTTCTGTCATCTCTTCGTTATTAA
TGTTTGTAATTGACTGAATATCAACGCTTATTTGCAGCCTGAATGGCGAATGG
