>Addgene plasmid #79516 | 5E26 (PANK2) | depositor partial sequence | sequence record 148639 | Insert sequence
AGGAAAAAGCGGCCGCTTTTTCCATGGTTTGGACTGGATATCGGTGGAACTCTGGTCAAGCTGGTATATT
TTGAACCCAAAGACATCACTGCTGAAGAAGAAGAGGAAGAAGTGGAAAGTCTTAAAAGCATTCGGAAGTA
CCTGACCTCCAATGTGGCTTATGGGTCTACAGGCATTCGGGACGTGCACCTCGAGCTGAAGGACCTGACT
CTGTGTGGACGCAAAGGCAATCTGCACTTTATACGCTTTCCCACTCATGACATGCCTGCTTTTATTCAAA
TGGGCAGAGATAAAAACTTCTCGAGTCTCCACACTGTCTTTTGTGCCACTGGAGGTGGAGCGTACAAATT
TGAGCAGGATTTTCTCACAATAGGTGATCTTCAGCTTTGCAAACTGGATGAACTAGATTGCTTGATCAAA
GGAATTTTATACATTGACTCAGTCGGATTCAATGGACGGTCACAGTGCTATTACTTTGAAAACCCTGCTG
ATTCTGAAAAGTGTCAGAAGTTACCATTTGATTTGAAAAATCCGTATCCTCTGCTTCTGGTGAACATTGG
CTCAGGGGTTAGCATCTTAGCAGTATATTCCAAAGATAATTACAAACGGGTCACAGGTACTAGTCTTGGA
GGAGGAACCTTTTTTGGTCTCTGCTGTCTTCTTACTGGCTGTACCACTTTTGAAGAAGCTCTTGAAATGG
CATCTCGTGGAGATAGCACCAAAGTGGATAAACTAGTACGAGATATTTATGGAGGGGACTATGAGAGGTT
TGGACTGCCAGGCTGGGCTGTGGCTTCAAGCTTTGGAAACATGATGAGCAAGGAGAAGCGAGAGGCTGTC
AGTAAAGAGGACCTGGCCAGAGCGACTTTGATCACCATCACCAACAACATTGGCTCAATAGCAAGAATGT
GTGCCCTTAATGAAAACATTAACCAGGTGGTATTTGTTGGAAATTTCTTGAGAATTAATACGATCGCCAT
GCGGCTTTTGGCATATGCTTTGGATTATTGGTCCAAGGGGCAGTTGAAAGCACTTTTTTCGGAACACGAG
GGTTATTTTGGAGCTGTTGGAGCACTCCTTGAGCTGTTGAAG
