>Addgene plasmid #79516 | 5E26 (PANK2) | addgene partial sequence | sequence record 150090 | Polyhedrin-F 5'-AAATGATAACCATCTCGC-3'
AAAAAACCTATAAATATTCCGGATTATTCATACCGTCCCACCATCGGGCGCGGATCTCGGTCCGAAAACC
ATGCATCATCATCATCATCACAGCAGCGGCAGAGAAAACTTGTATTTCCAGGGCAGGAAAAAGCGGCCGC
TTTTTCCATGGTTTGGACTGGATATCGGTGGAACTCTGGTCAAGCTGGTATATTTTGAACCCAAAGACAT
CACTGCTGAAGAAGAAGAGGAAGAAGTGGAAAGTCTTAAAAGCATTCGGAAGTACCTGACCTCCAATGTG
GCTTATGGGTCTACAGGCATTCGGGACGTGCACCTCGAGCTGAAGGACCTGACTCTGTGTGGACGCAAAG
GCAATCTGCACTTTATACGCTTTCCCACTCATGACATGCCTGCTTTTATTCAAATGGGCAGAGATAAAAA
CTTCTCGAGTCTCCACACTGTCTTTTGTGCCACTGGAGGTGGAGCGTACAAATTTGAGCAGGATTTTCTC
ACAATAGGTGATCTTCAGCTTTGCAAACTGGATGAACTAGATTGCTTGATCAAAGGAATTTTATACATTG
ACTCAGTCGGATTCAATGGACGGTCACAGTGCTATTACTTTGAAAACCCTGCTGATTCTGAAAAGTGTCA
GAAGTTACCATTTGATTTGAAAAATCCGTATCCTCTGCTTCTGGTGAACATTGGCTCAGGGGTTAGCATC
TTAGCAGTATATTCCAAAGATAATTACAAACGGGTCACAGGTACTAGTCTTGGAGGAGGAACCTTTTTTG
GTCTCTGCTGTCTTCTTACTGGCTGTACCACTTTTGAAGAAGCTCTTGAAATGGCATCTCGTGGAGATAG
CACCAAAGTGGATAAACTAGTACGAGATATTTATGGAGGGGACTATGAGAGGTTTGGACTGCCAGGCTGG
GCTGTGGCTTCAAGCTTTGG
