>Addgene plasmid #79516 | 5E26 (PANK2) | addgene partial sequence | sequence record 150091 | SV40pA-R 5'-GAAATTTGTGATGCTATTGC-3'
ATAAACAAGTTAACAACAACAATTGCATTCATTTTATGTTTCAGGTTCAGGGGGAGGTGTGGGAGGTTTT
TTAAAGCAAGTAAAACCTCTACAAATGTGGTATGGCTGATTATGATCCTCTAGTACTTCTCGACAAGCTT
CGTCATCACTTCAACAGCTCAAGGAGTGCTCCAACAGCTCCAAAATAACCCTCGTGTTCCGAAAAAAGTG
CTTTCAACTGCCCCTTGGACCAATAATCCAAAGCATATGCCAAAAGCCGCATGGCGATCGTATTAATTCT
CAAGAAATTTCCAACAAATACCACCTGGTTAATGTTTTCATTAAGGGCACACATTCTTGCTATTGAGCCA
ATGTTGTTGGTGATGGTGATCAAAGTCGCTCTGGCCAGGTCCTCTTTACTGACAGCCTCTCGCTTCTCCT
TGCTCATCATGTTTCCAAAGCTTGAAGCCACAGCCCAGCCTGGCAGTCCAAACCTCTCATAGTCCCCTCC
ATAAATATCTCGTACTAGTTTATCCACTTTGGTGCTATCTCCACGAGATGCCATTTCAAGAGCTTCTTCA
AAAGTGGTACAGCCAGTAAGAAGACAGCAGAGACCAAAAAAGGTTCCTCCTCCAAGACTAGTACCTGTGA
CCCGTTTGTAATTATCTTTGGAATATACTGCTAAGATGCTAACCCCTGAGCCAATGTTCACCAGAAGCAG
AGGATACGGATTTTTCAAATCAAATGGTAACTTCTGACACTTTTCAGAATCAGCAGGG
